>Addgene plasmid #133320 | pHBS834 H14-SUMO-TDP43 WT-TEV-mCherry | addgene full sequence | sequence record 261741 | Addgene NGS Result
GATTCAATTGTGAGCGGATAACAATTTCACACAGAATTCATTAAAGAGGAGAAATTAACCATGAGCAAGC
ATCACCATCATTCAGGCCATCACCATACCGGACACCACCATCATTCAGGCAGTCATCACCATTCCGGATC
TGCTGCGGGTGGCGAAGAAGATAAGAAACCGGCAGGTGGCGAAGGTGGCGGTGCCCATATCAACCTGAAA
GTGAAAGGTCAAGACGGCAACGAAGTCTTTTTCCGCATCAAACGTTCTACCCAGCTGAAAAAGCTGATGA
ACGCATACTGTGACCGTCAGTCTGTAGACATGACCGCAATTGCTTTCCTGTTTGATGGTCGTCGCCTGCG
TGCGGAACAGACCCCGGATGAACTGGAGATGGAAGATGGCGACGAAATCGACGCAATGCTGCACCAGACT
GGTGGCGGATCCATGTCTGAATATATTCGGGTAACCGAAGATGAGAACGATGAGCCCATTGAAATACCAT
CGGAAGACGATGGGACGGTGCTGCTCTCCACGGTTACAGCCCAGTTTCCAGGGGCGTGTGGGCTTCGCTA
CAGGAATCCAGTGTCTCAGTGTATGAGAGGTGTCCGGCTGGTAGAAGGAATTCTGCATGCCCCAGATGCT
GGCTGGGGAAATCTGGTGTATGTTGTCAACTATCCAAAAGATAACAAAAGAAAAATGGATGAGACAGATG
CTTCATCAGCAGTGAAAGTGAAAAGAGCAGTCCAGAAAACATCCGATTTAATAGTGTTGGGTCTCCCATG
GAAAACAACCGAACAGGACCTGAAAGAGTATTTTAGTACCTTTGGAGAAGTTCTTATGGTGCAGGTCAAG
AAAGATCTTAAGACTGGTCATTCAAAGGGGTTTGGCTTTGTTCGTTTTACGGAATATGAAACACAAGTGA
AAGTAATGTCACAGCGACATATGATAGATGGACGATGGTGTGACTGCAAACTTCCTAATTCTAAGCAAAG
CCAAGATGAGCCTTTGAGAAGCAGAAAAGTGTTTGTGGGGCGCTGTACAGAGGACATGACTGAGGATGAG
CTGCGGGAGTTCTTCTCTCAGTACGGGGATGTGATGGATGTCTTCATCCCCAAGCCATTCAGGGCCTTTG
CCTTTGTTACATTTGCAGATGATCAGATTGCGCAGTCTCTTTGTGGAGAGGACTTGATCATTAAAGGAAT
CAGCGTTCATATATCCAATGCCGAACCTAAGCACAATAGCAATAGACAGTTAGAAAGAAGTGGAAGATTT
GGTGGTAATCCAGGTGGCTTTGGGAATCAGGGTGGATTTGGTAATAGCAGAGGGGGTGGAGCTGGTTTGG
GAAACAATCAAGGTAGTAATATGGGTGGTGGGATGAACTTTGGTGCGTTCAGCATTAATCCAGCCATGAT
GGCTGCCGCCCAGGCAGCACTACAGAGCAGTTGGGGTATGATGGGCATGTTAGCCAGCCAGCAGAACCAG
TCAGGCCCATCGGGTAATAACCAAAACCAAGGCAACATGCAGAGGGAGCCAAACCAGGCCTTCGGTTCTG
GAAATAACTCTTATAGTGGCTCTAATTCTGGTGCAGCAATTGGTTGGGGATCAGCATCCAATGCAGGGTC
GGGCAGTGGTTTTAATGGAGGCTTTGGCTCAAGCATGGATTCTAAGTCTTCTGGCTGGGGAATGGGCGAG
AACCTGTATTTTCAGGGTACCAGCAAGGGCGAGGAGGATAACATGGCCATCATCAAGGAGTTCATGCGCT
TCAAGGTGCACATGGAGGGCTCCGTGAACGGCCACGAGTTCGAGATCGAGGGCGAGGGCGAGGGCCGCCC
CTACGAGGGCACCCAGACCGCCAAGCTGAAGGTGACCAAGGGTGGCCCCCTGCCCTTCGCCTGGGACATC
CTGTCCCCTCAGTTCATGTACGGCTCCAAGGCCTACGTGAAGCACCCCGCCGACATCCCCGACTACTTGA
AGCTGTCCTTCCCCGAGGGCTTCAAGTGGGAGCGCGTGATGAACTTCGAGGACGGCGGCGTGGTGACCGT
GACCCAGGACTCCTCCCTGCAGGACGGCGAGTTCATCTACAAGGTGAAGCTGCGCGGCACCAACTTCCCC
TCCGACGGCCCCGTAATGCAGAAGAAGACCATGGGCTGGGAGGCCTCCTCCGAGCGGATGTACCCCGAGG
ACGGCGCCCTGAAGGGCGAGATCAAGCAGAGGCTGAAGCTGAAGGACGGCGGCCACTACGACGCTGAGGT
CAAGACCACCTACAAGGCCAAGAAGCCCGTGCAGCTGCCCGGCGCCTACAACGTCAACATCAAGTTGGAC
ATCACCTCCCACAACGAGGACTACACCATCGTGGAACAGTACGAACGCGCCGAGGGCCGCCACTCCACCG
GCGGCATGGACGAGCTGTACAAGTAAGCTTAATTAGCTGAGCTTGGACTCCTGTTGATAGATCCAGTAAT
GACCTCAGAACTCCATCTGGATTTGTTCAGAACGCTCGGTTGCCGCCGGGCGTTTTTTATTGGTGAGAAT
CCAAGCTAGCCATGAAAATAAACTGTCTGCTTACATAAACAGTAATACAAGGGGTGTTATGAGCCATATT
CAACGGGAAACGTCTTGCTCTAGGCCGCGATTAAATTCCAACATGGATGCTGATTTATATGGGTATAAAT
GGGCTCGCGATAATGTCGGGCAATCAGGTGCGACAATCTATCGATTGTATGGGAAGCCCGATGCGCCAGA
GTTGTTTCTGAAACATGGCAAAGGTAGCGTTGCCAATGATGTTACAGATGAGATGGTCAGACTAAACTGG
CTGACGGAATTTATGCCTCTTCCGACCATCAAGCATTTTATCCGTACTCCTGATGATGCTTGGTTACTCA
CGACTGCGATCCCCGGCAAAACAGCATTCCAGGTATTAGAAGAATATCCTGATTCAGGTGAAAATATTGT
TGATGCGCTGGCAGTGTTCCTGCGCCGGTTGCATTCGATTCCTGTTTGTAATTGTCCTTTTAACAGCGAT
CGCGTATTTCGTCTCGCTCAGGCGCAATCACGAATGAATAACGGTTTGGTTGATGCGAGTGATTTTGATG
ACGAGCGTAATGGCTGGCCTGTTGAACAAGTCTGGAAAGAAATGCACAAACTTTTGCCATTCTCACCGGA
TTCAGTCGTCACTCATGGTGATTTCTCACTTGATAACCTTATTTTTGACGAGGGGAAATTAATAGGTTGT
ATTGATGTTGGACGAGTCGGAATCGCAGACCGATACCAGGATCTTGCCATCCTATGGAACTGCCTCGGTG
AGTTTTCTCCTTCATTACAGAAACGGCTTTTTCAAAAATATGGTATTGATAATCCTGATATGAATAAATT
GCAGTTTCATTTGATGCTCGATGAGTTTTTCTAAGAATTAATTCATGGGCAAATATTATACGCAAGGCGA
CAAGGTGCTGATGCCGCTGGCGATTCAGGTTCATCATGCCGTTTGTGATGGCTTCCATGTCGGCAGAATG
CTTAATGAATTACAACAGTACTGCGATGAGTGGCAGGGCGGGGCGTAATTTTTTTAAGGCAGTTATTGGT
GCCCTTAAACGCCTGGGGTAATGACTCTCTAGCTTGAGGCATCAAATAAAACGAAAGGCTCAGTCGAAAG
ACTGGGCCTTTCGTTTTATCTGTTGTTTGTCGGTGAACGCTCTCCTGAGTAGGACAAATCCGCCCTCTAG
ATTACGTGCAGTCGATGATAAGCTGTCAAACATGAGAATTGTGCCTAATGAGTGAGCTAACTTACATTAA
TTGCGTTGCGCTCACTGCCCGCTTTCCAGTCGGGAAACCTGTCGTGCCAGCTGCATTAATGAATCGGCCA
ACGCGCGGGGAGAGGCGGTTTGCGTATTGGGGGCCAGGGTGGTTTTTCTTTTCACCAGTGAGACGGGCAA
CAGCTGATTGCCCTTCACCGCCTGGCCCTGAGAGAGTTGCAGCAAGCGGTCCACGCTGGTTTGCCCCAGC
AGGCGAAAATCCTGTTTGATGGTGGTTAACGGCGGGATATAACATGAGCTGTCTTCGGTATCGTCGTATC
CCACTACCGAGATATCCGCACCAACGCGCAGCCCGGACTCGGTAATGGCGCGCATTGCGCCCAGCGCCAT
CTGATCGTTGGCAACCAGCATCGCAGTGGGAACGATGCCCTCATTCAGCATTTGCATGGTTTGTTGAAAA
CCGGACATGGCACTCCAGTCGCCTTCCCGTTCCGCTATCGGCTGAATTTGATTGCGAGTGAGATATTTAT
GCCAGCCAGCCAGACGCAGACGCGCCGAGACAGAACTTAATGGGCCCGCTAACAGCGCGATTTGCTGGTG
ACCCAATGCGACCAGATGCTCCACGCCCAGTCGCGTACCGTCTTCATGGGAGAAAATAATACTGTTGATG
GGTGTCTGGTCAGAGACATCAAGAAATAACGCCGGAACATTAGTGCAGGCAGCTTCCACAGCAATGGCAT
CCTGGTCATCCAGCGGATAGTTAATGATCAGCCCACTGACGCGTTGCGCGAGAAGATTGTGCACCGCCGC
TTTACAGGCTTCGACGCCGCTTCGTTCTACCATCGACACCACCACGCTGGCACCCAGTTGATCGGCGCGA
GATTTAATCGCCGCGACAATTTGCGACGGCGCGTGCAGGGCCAGACTGGAGGTGGCAACGCCAATCAGCA
ACGACTGTTTGCCCGCCAGTTGTTGTGCCACGCGGTTGGGAATGTAATTCAGCTCCGCCATCGCCGCTTC
CACTTTTTCCCGCGTTTTCGCAGAAACGTGGCTGGCCTGGTTCACCACGCGGGAAACGGTCTGATAAGAG
ACACCGGCATACTCTGCGACATCGTATAACGTTACTGGTTTCACATTCACCACCCTGAATTGACTCTCTT
CCGGGCGCTATCATGCCATACCGCGAAAGGTTTTGCACCATTCGATGGTGTCGGAATTTCGGGCAGCGTT
GGGTCCTGGCCACGGGTGCGCATGATCTAGAGCTGCCTCGCGCGTTTCGGTGATGACGGTGAAAACCTCT
GACACATGCAGCTCCCGGCATCCGCTTACAGACAAGCTGTGACCGTCTCCGGGAGCAGACAAGCCCGTCA
GGGCGCGTCAGCGGGTGTTGGCGGGTGTCGGGGCGCAGCCATGACCCAGTCACGTAGCGATAGCGGAGTG
TATACTGGCTTAACTATGCGGCATCAGAGCAGATTGTACTGAGAGTGCACCATATGCGGTGTGAAATACC
GCACAGATGCGTAAGGAGAAAATACCGCATCAGGCGCTCTTCCGCTTCCTCGCTCACTGACTCGCTGCGC
TCGGTCGTTCGGCTGCGGCGAGCGGTATCAGCTCACTCAAAGGCGGTAATACGGTTATCCACAGAATCAG
GGGATAACGCAGGAAAGAACATGTGAGCAAAAGGCCAGCAAAAGGCCAGGAACCGTAAAAAGGCCGCGTT
GCTGGCGTTTTTCCATAGGCTCCGCCCCCCTGACGAGCATCACAAAAATCGACGCTCAAGTCAGAGGTGG
CGAAACCCGACAGGACTATAAAGATACCAGGCGTTTCCCCCTGGAAGCTCCCTCGTGCGCTCTCCTGTTC
CGACCCTGCCGCTTACCGGATACCTGTCCGCCTTTCTCCCTTCGGGAAGCGTGGCGCTTTCTCATAGCTC
ACGCTGTAGGTATCTCAGTTCGGTGTAGGTCGTTCGCTCCAAGCTGGGCTGTGTGCACGAACCCCCCGTT
CAGCCCGACCGCTGCGCCTTATCCGGTAACTATCGTCTTGAGTCCAACCCGGTAAGACACGACTTATCGC
CACTGGCAGCAGCCACTGGTAACAGGATTAGCAGAGCGAGGTATGTAGGCGGTGCTACAGAGTTCTTGAA
GTGGTGGCCTAACTACGGCTACACTAGAAGGACAGTATTTGGTATCTGCGCTCTGCTGAAGCCAGTTACC
TTCGGAAAAAGAGTTGGTAGCTCTTGATCCGGCAAACAAACCACCGCTGGTAGCGGTGGTTTTTTTGTTT
GCAAGCAGCAGATTACGCGCAGAAAAAAAGGATCTCAAGAAGATCCTTTGATCTTTTCTACGGGGTCTGA
CGCTCAGTGGAACGAAAACTCACGTTAAGGGATTTTGGTCATGACATTAACCTATAAAAATAGGCGTATC
ACGAGGCCCTTTCGTCTTCACCTCGAGAAATCATAAAAAATTTATTTGCTTTGTGAGCGGATAACAATTA
TAATA
Features (pLannotate 1.2.2; 17 found; start..end, strand, type, name):
      8..24      +  protein_bind   lac operator: The lac repressor binds to the lac operator to inhibit transcription in E. coli. This inhibition can be relieved by adding lactose or isopropyl-β-D-thiogalactopyranoside (IPTG). lac repressor encoded by lacI
    142..426     +  CDS            SUMO1 (fragment): SUMO1_ORYSJ - Also known as SMT3, SUM1. Experimental evidence at protein level: Swiss-Prot protein existence level 1. Ubiquitin-like protein which can be covalently attached to target lysines as a monomer. Does not seem to be involved in protein degradation and may function as an antagonist of ubiquitin in the degradation process (By similarity). From Oryza sativa subsp. japonica (Rice).
    433..1674    +  CDS            TARDBP: TADBP_HUMAN - Also known as TDP43. Experimental evidence at protein level: Swiss-Prot protein existence level 1. RNA-binding protein that is involved in various steps of RNA biogenesis and processing (PubMed:23519609). Preferentially binds, via its two RNA recognition motifs RRM1 and RRM2, to GU-repeats on RNA molecules predominantly localized within long introns and in the 3'UTR of mRNAs (PubMed:23519609, PubMed:24240615, PubMed:24464995). In turn, regulates the splicing of many non-coding and protein-coding RNAs including proteins involved in neuronal survival, as well as mRNAs that encode p
   1681..1697    +  CDS            TEV site (fragment): tobacco etch virus (TEV) protease recognition and cleavage site
   1702..2405    +  CDS            mCherry (fragment): monomeric derivative of DsRed fluorescent protein (Shaner et al., 2004) mammalian codon-optimized
   2426..2520    +  terminator     lambda t0 terminator: transcription terminator from phage lambda
   2579..3394    +  CDS            KanR: aminoglycoside phosphotransferase; aph(3')-Ia; confers resistance to kanamycin in bacteria or G418 (Geneticin®) in eukaryotes
   3404..3548    +  CDS            CmR (fragment): chloramphenicol acetyltransferase; cat; confers resistance to chloramphenicol
   3613..3699    +  terminator     rrnB T1 terminator: Escherichia coli rrnB; transcription terminator T1 from the E. coli rrnB gene
   3722..3739    -  promoter       tet promoter (fragment): E. coli promoter for tetracycline efflux protein gene
   3758..3779    -  protein_bind   CAP binding site: CAP binding activates transcription in the presence of cAMP. E. coli catabolite activator protein
   3792..4874    -  CDS            lacI: lac repressor; lacI; The lac repressor binds to the lac operator to inhibit transcription in E. coli. This inhibition can be relieved by adding lactose or isopropyl-β-D-thiogalactopyranoside (IPTG).
   4875..4952    -  promoter       lacIq promoter: lacI (mutant); In the lacIq allele, a single base change in the promoter boosts expression of the lacI gene about 10-fold.
   5001..5042    +  CDS            rop (fragment): Rop protein, which maintains plasmids at low copy number; rop
   5144..5284    +  misc_feature   bom: basis of mobility region from pBR322
   5470..6058    -  rep_origin     ori: high-copy-number ColE1/pMB1/pBR322/pUC origin of replication
   6191..6235    +  promoter       T5 promoter: bacteriophage T5 promoter for E. coli RNA polymerase, with embedded lac operator
