[The description below was written by a language model from this plasmid's Addgene catalogue record and pLannotate feature annotations shown in this document.]
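Description:
pHBS834 H14-SUMO-TDP43 WT-TEV-mCherry is a 6,235-nt bacterial expression plasmid built on the pQE80N backbone for producing recombinant human TDP-43 (TARDBP) with an unmutated, wild-type C-terminal domain in E. coli. It replicates from a high-copy ColE1/pMB1-type origin, accompanied by a pBR322 bom region and only a short remnant of rop. It is selected with kanamycin through an aph(3')-Ia KanR gene. A small leftover fragment of a chloramphenicol acetyltransferase gene sits next to KanR and is not a functional marker.

Expression is driven by the bacteriophage T5 promoter, which is read by the host RNA polymerase and carries an embedded lac operator, with a second lac operator just downstream. The plasmid supplies its own lac repressor from a lacI gene under the strengthened lacIq promoter, so transcription is held off until IPTG is added. The open reading frame encodes a SUMO-family module, full-length TARDBP, a TEV protease recognition site and mCherry, and is followed by the lambda t0 terminator, with an rrnB T1 terminator further downstream. The "H14" in the name implies an N-terminal polyhistidine tag ahead of SUMO for affinity purification, although the feature table does not annotate it. The annotation tool matched the SUMO segment to a rice SUMO1 entry as a fragment, so its exact source is not established by the record.

In this layout the SUMO module would allow removal of the N-terminal tag by a SUMO-specific protease, the TEV site allows the fluorescent protein to be cleaved off, and mCherry makes the purified protein visible. The associated study concerns TDP-43 phase separation and splicing function, and this plasmid provides the wild-type version.
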