Addgene plasmid #133320: pHBS834 H14-SUMO-TDP43 WT-TEV-mCherry
Purpose: Bacterial expression of TDP43 with WT CTD
Depositing lab: Rajat Rohatgi. Depositing organization: Stanford University. Publication: Phase separation-deficient TDP43 remains functional in splicing. Schmidt HB, Barreau A, Rohatgi R. Nat Commun. 2019 Oct 25;10(1):4890. doi: 10.1038/s41467-019-12740-2. PubMed 31653829.
Backbone
  Vector backbone: pQE80N
  Vector type: Bacterial Expression
Growth in bacteria
  Bacterial resistance: Kanamycin, 50 μg/mL
  Growth temperature: 37°C
  Growth strain: DH5alpha
  Copy number: High Copy
Gene/Insert
  Gene/Insert name: TARDBP
  Species: H. sapiens (human)
  Mutation: None
  Entrez Gene: TARDBP (a.k.a. ALS10, TDP-43)
  Cloning method: Gibson Cloning
Terms and licenses: Academic/Nonprofit Terms; Industry Terms: Not Available to Industry
Depositor comments: Please visit https://www.biorxiv.org/content/10.1101/548339v1 for bioRxiv preprint.
How to cite: pHBS834 H14-SUMO-TDP43 WT-TEV-mCherry was a gift from Rajat Rohatgi (Addgene plasmid # 133320 ; http://n2t.net/addgene:133320 ; RRID:Addgene_133320)
